Addgene plasmid #25164: UBH12 (3DB3)
Purpose: Bacterial expression for structure determination; may not be full ORF
Depositing lab: Cheryl Arrowsmith. Depositing organization: University of Toronto.
Backbone
  Vector backbone: pET28-MHL
  Backbone manufacturer: SGC
  Backbone size w/o insert (bp): 7325
  Vector type: Bacterial Expression
Growth in bacteria
  Bacterial resistance: Kanamycin, 50 μg/mL
  Growth temperature: 37°C
  Growth strain: DH5alpha
  Copy number: Low Copy
Gene/Insert
  Gene/Insert name: ubh12.126.285 (alt names: PDB: 3DB3; UHRF1, tandem tudor domain)
  Species: H. sapiens (human)
  Insert size (bp): 480
  GenBank ID: PDB: 3DB3
  Entrez Gene: UHRF1 (a.k.a. ICBP90, Np95, RNF106, TDRD22, hNP95, hUHRF1, huNp95)
  Tag / fusion protein: His (N terminal on insert)
  Cloning method: Restriction Enzyme
  Sequencing primers: 5′ T7; 3′ T7-term
Terms and licenses: Academic/Nonprofit Terms; Industry Terms: Not Available to Industry
Depositor comments: PDB: 3DB3. http://www.thesgc.org/structures/3DB3/
How to cite: UBH12 (3DB3) was a gift from Cheryl Arrowsmith (Addgene plasmid # 25164 ; http://n2t.net/addgene:25164 ; RRID:Addgene_25164)
