[The description below was written by a language model from this plasmid's Addgene catalogue record.]
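Description:
UBH12 (3DB3) is a bacterial expression plasmid built on pET28-MHL, a pET28-derived backbone from a structural genomics programme, and it is designed to produce a fragment of human UHRF1 (also known as ICBP90 or Np95) for structure determination. The plasmid is selected with kanamycin and is recorded as low copy. DH5alpha is listed as the propagation strain; this is a cloning host, not an expression host. No feature table is provided, so the origin of replication and the exact regulatory elements are not explicitly recorded. The T7 and T7-terminator sequencing primers indicate that the insert sits in a T7 promoter/terminator cassette typical of pET vectors, where transcription depends on T7 RNA polymerase supplied by a suitable expression strain.

The insert, named ubh12.126.285, is about 480 bp and encodes the tandem tudor domain of UHRF1. The name suggests that it spans roughly residues 126 to 285, which is consistent with the insert length. It is therefore a domain construct rather than the full open reading frame, as the record itself cautions. The fragment was introduced by restriction enzyme cloning and carries an N-terminal His tag, which allows the recombinant protein to be purified by immobilised metal affinity chromatography. The record does not state whether a protease cleavage site separates the tag from the domain.

The construct corresponds to the deposited crystal structure 3DB3. It is typically used to overexpress and purify the UHRF1 tandem tudor domain for crystallography or for related biophysical and binding studies of this domain.
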