>Addgene plasmid #25164 | UBH12 (3DB3) | depositor partial sequence | sequence record 11638 | Author sequence
ATGTGGGATGAGACGGAATTGGGGCTGTACAAGGTCAATGAGTACGTCGATGCTCGGGACACGAACATGG
GGGCGTGGTTTGAGGCGCAGGTGGTCAGGGTGACGCGGAAGGCCCCCTCCCGGGACGAGCCCTGCAGCTC
CACGTCCAGGCCGGCGCTGGAGGAGGACGTCATTTACCACGTGAAATACGACGACTACCCGGAGAACGGC
GTGGTCCAGATGAACTCCAGGGACGTCCGAGCGCGCGCCCGCACCATCATCAAGTGGCAGGACCTGGAGG
TGGGCCAGGTGGTCATGCTCAACTACAACCCCGACAACCCCAAGGAGCGGGGCTTCTGGTACGACGCGGA
GATCTCCAGGAAGCGCGAGACCAGGACGGCGCGGGAACTCTACGCCAACGTGGTGCTGGGGGATGATTCT
CTGAACGACTGTCGGATCATCTTCGTGGACGAAGTCTTCAAGATTGAGCGGCCGGGTGAA
