>Addgene plasmid #25164 | UBH12 (3DB3) | addgene partial sequence | sequence record 31241 | 25164 with T7
ATATTTTGTTTACTTTAAGAAGGAGATATACCATGCATCATCATCATCATCACAGCAGCGGCAGAGAAAA
CTTGTATTTCCAGGGCATGTGGGATGAGACGGAATTGGGGCTGTACAAGGTCAATGAGTACGTCGATGCT
CGGGACACGAACATGGGGGCGTGGTTTGAGGCGCAGGTGGTCAGGGTGACGCGGAAGGCCCCCTCCCGGG
ACGAGCCCTGCAGCTCCACGTCCAGGCCGGCGCTGGAGGAGGACGTCATTTACCACGTGAAATACGACGA
CTACCCGGAGAACGGCGTGGTCCAGATGAACTCCAGGGACGTCCGAGCGCGCGCCCGCACCATCATCAAG
TGGCAGGACCTGGAGGTGGGCCAGGTGGTCATGCTCAACTACAACCCCGACAACCCCAAGGAGCGGGGCT
TCTGGTACGACGCGGAGATCTCCAGGAAGCGCGAGACCAGGACGGCGCGGGAACTCTACGCCAACGTGGT
GCTGGGGGATGATTCTCTGAACGACTGTCGGATCATCTTCGTGGACGAAGTCTTCAAGATTGAGCGGCCG
GGTGAATGATGACGAAGCTTGCGGCCGCACTCGAGCACCACCACCACCACCACTGAGATCCGGCTGCTAA
CAAAGCCCGAAAGGAAGCTGAGTTGGCTGCTGCCACCGCTGAGCAATAACTAGCATAACCCCTTGGGGCC
TCTAAACGGGTCTTGAGGGGTTTTTTGCTGAAAGGAGGAACTATATCCGGATTGGCGAATGGG
[89 nt withheld, positions 764-852]
